>Addgene plasmid #25482 | GCN5L2 | depositor partial sequence | sequence record 11886 | Author sequence
GGCATCATCGAGTTCCATGTCATCGGCAACTCACTGACGCCCAAGGCCAACCGGCGGGTGTTGCTGTGGC
TCGTGGGGCTGCAGAATGTCTTTTCCCACCAGCTGCCGCGCATGCCTAAGGAGTATATCGCCCGCCTCGT
CTTTGACCCGAAGCACAAGACTCTGGCCTTGATCAAGGATGGGCGGGTCATCGGTGGCATCTGCTTCCGC
ATGTTTCCCACCCAGGGCTTCACGGAGATTGTCTTCTGTGCTGTCACCTCGAATGAGCAGGTCAAGGGTT
ATGGGACCCACCTGATGAACCACCTGAAGGAGTATCACATCAAGCACAACATTCTCTACTTCCTCACCTA
CGCCGACGAGTACGCCATCGGCTACTTCAAAAAGCAGGGTTTCTCCAAGGACATCAAGGTGCCCAAGAGC
CGCTACCTGGGCTACATCAAGGACTACGAGGGAGCGACGCTGATGGAGTGTGAGCTGAATCCCCGCATCC
CCTACACG
