>Addgene plasmid #25482 | GCN5L2 | addgene partial sequence | sequence record 31462 | 25482 with T7
ATTCCCTCTGAATATTTTGTTTACTTTAAGAAGGAGATATACCATGGGCAGCAGCCATCATCATCATCAT
CACAGCAGCGGCCTGGTTCCGCGTGGTAGTGGCATCATCGAGTTCCATGTCATCGGCAACTCACTGACGC
CCAAGGCCAACCGGCGGGTGTTGCTGTGGCTCGTGGGGCTGCAGAATGTCTTTTCCCACCAGCTGCCGCG
CATGCCTAAGGAGTATATCGCCCGCCTCGTCTTTGACCCGAAGCACAAGACTCTGGCCTTGATCAAGGAT
GGGCGGGTCATCGGTGGCATCTGCTTCCGCATGTTTCCCACCCAGGGCTTCACGGAGATTGTCTTCTGTG
CTGTCACCTCGAATGAGCAGGTCAAGGGTTATGGGACCCACCTGATGAACCACCTGAAGGAGTATCACAT
CAAGCACAACATTCTCTACTTCCTCACCTACGCCGACGAGTACGCCATCGGCTACTTCAAAAAGCAGGGT
TTCTCCAAGGACATCAAGGTGCCCAAGAGCCGCTACCTGGGCTACATCAAGGACTACGAGGGAGCGACGC
TGATGGAGTGTGAGCTGAATCCCCGCATCCCCTACACGTGATGACGAAGCTTGCGGCCGCACTCGAGCAC
CACCACCACCACCACTGAGATCCGGCTGCTAACAAAGCCCGAAAGGAAGCTGAGTTGGCTGCTGCCACCG
CTGAGCAATAACTAGCATAACCCCTTGGGGCCTCTAAACGGGTCTTGAGGGGTTTTTTGCTGAAAGGAGG
AACTATATCCGGATTGGCGAATGGG
[124 nt withheld, positions 796-919]
CGCCGGC
