[The description below was written by a language model from this plasmid's Addgene catalogue record.]
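Description:
GCN5L2 is a bacterial expression plasmid built on the pET28a-LIC backbone, a ligation-independent-cloning derivative of pET28a produced by a structural genomics group. It carries a 498 bp fragment of the human gene GCN5L2, now officially named KAT2A and also known as GCN5, which encodes a histone acetyltransferase. At this size the insert can encode only a portion of the protein. The record itself cautions that the clone may not contain the full open reading frame, which is consistent with a domain-level construct designed for crystallography. It does not state which residues or which domain are included. The plasmid is selected with kanamycin, is listed as low copy, and is propagated in a standard cloning strain of E. coli.

The insert is fused to an N-terminal His tag, which allows the recombinant fragment to be purified by immobilised metal affinity chromatography. The promoter is not explicitly recorded, but the T7 and T7-terminator sequencing primers, together with the pET28a lineage, indicate the usual T7 promoter and terminator arrangement. In that system, expression is driven by T7 RNA polymerase supplied by a suitable E. coli expression host. No feature table is provided, so details such as a protease cleavage site between the tag and the insert cannot be confirmed from the record.

The stated purpose is bacterial production of protein for structure determination, and the depositor's comments link the construct to a deposited crystal structure of this protein. It is therefore suited to producing purified human GCN5 fragment for structural, biophysical or biochemical studies.
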