Addgene plasmid #25482: GCN5L2
Purpose: Bacterial expression for structure determination; may not be full ORF
Depositing lab: Cheryl Arrowsmith. Depositing organization: University of Toronto.
Backbone
  Vector backbone: pET28a-LIC
  Backbone manufacturer: SGC
  Backbone size w/o insert (bp): 7328
  Vector type: Bacterial Expression
Growth in bacteria
  Bacterial resistance: Kanamycin, 50 μg/mL
  Growth temperature: 37°C
  Growth strain: DH5alpha
  Copy number: Low Copy
Gene/Insert
  Gene/Insert name: GCN5L2 (alt names: PDB: 1Z4R; General Control of Amino-Acid Synthesis 5-like 2; GCN5L2)
  Species: H. sapiens (human)
  Insert size (bp): 498
  Entrez Gene: KAT2A (a.k.a. GCN5, GCN5L2, PCAF-b, hGCN5)
  Tag / fusion protein: His (N terminal on insert)
  Cloning method: Restriction Enzyme
  Sequencing primers: 5′ T7; 3′ T7-term
Terms and licenses: Academic/Nonprofit Terms; Industry Terms: Not Available to Industry
Depositor comments: PDB: 1Z4R http://www.thesgc.org/structures/1Z4R/
How to cite: GCN5L2 was a gift from Cheryl Arrowsmith (Addgene plasmid # 25482 ; http://n2t.net/addgene:25482 ; RRID:Addgene_25482)
